>Addgene plasmid #16800 | XE97 mFZ8-CS2+ | addgene partial sequence | sequence record 52821 | Sp6 5'-ATTTAGGTGACACTATAG-3'
ATTCACCATGGAGTGGGGTTACCTGTTGGAAGTGACCTCGCTCCTAGCCGCCTTGGCGGTGCTACAGCGC
TCTAGCGGCGCTGCCGCGGCTTCGGCCAAGGAGCTGGCGTGCCAAGAGATCACGGTGCCGTTGTGCAAAG
GCATCGGTTACAACTACACTTACATGCCCAACCAGTTCAACCACGACACGCAAGATGAGGCGGGCCTAGA
GGTGCACCAGTTTTGGCCGCTGGTGGAGATACAGTGCTCCCCGGACCTCAAGTTCTTTCTGTGTAGCATG
TACACGCCCATCTGCCTGGAGGACTACAAGAAGCCTCTGCCGCCTTGTCGCTCTGTGTGTGAACGCGCCA
AGGCCGGCTGCGCGCCGCTCATGCGCCAGTACGGCTTTGCTTGGCCTGACCGCATGCGCTGCGATCGGTT
GCCGGAGCAGGGCAACCCGGACACTCTGTGCATGGACTACAACCGCACCGACCTCACCACGGCCGCGCCC
AGCCCACCGCGCCGCCTGCCTCCGCCNCCTCCTCCCGGCGAGCAGCCGCCCTCTGGCAGCNGCCACAGCC
GCTCGCCAGGG
