[The description below was written by a language model from this plasmid's Addgene catalogue record.]
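Description:
XE97 mFZ8-CS2+ is a Xenopus expression plasmid carrying the mouse Frizzled-8 (Fzd8, also called Fz8) coding sequence in the pCS2+ backbone. The backbone is about 4.1 kb without insert, is maintained in E. coli as a high-copy plasmid, and is selected with ampicillin. The insert of roughly 2.2 kb was transferred as an EcoRI (5′) to XbaI (3′) fragment from an earlier mFZ8/pRK5 construct. Both cloning sites remain intact, so the fragment can be excised again. According to the depositor's notes, the insert carries an engineered optimal Kozak sequence, which is intended to favour efficient translation initiation. No epitope tag or reporter fusion is recorded.

No feature table accompanies the record, and the regulatory elements are not listed explicitly. pCS2+ vectors generally place the insert downstream of a strong CMV-derived promoter for direct expression in vertebrate cells and embryos. They also carry an SP6 phage promoter upstream of the cloning site and an SV40 polyadenylation signal downstream. This fits the record's use of SP6 as the 5′ sequencing primer. That layout also allows in vitro synthesis of capped sense mRNA for microinjection into Xenopus embryos, the usual use of this vector family.

Frizzled-8 is a seven-transmembrane Wnt receptor. The associated publication examined how different Wnt and Frizzled homologs stimulate protein kinase C in a G-protein-dependent manner. The construct therefore suits overexpression of mouse Fzd8 in Xenopus embryos or cultured cells to study Wnt/Frizzled signalling.
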