Addgene plasmid #16800: XE97 mFZ8-CS2+
Depositing lab: Randall Moon. Depositing organization: University of Washington. Publication: Protein kinase C is differentially stimulated by Wnt and Frizzled homologs in a G-protein-dependent manner. Sheldahl LC, Park M, Malbon CC, Moon RT. Curr Biol. 1999 Jul 1;9(13):695-8. doi: 10.1016/s0960-9822(99)80310-8. PubMed 10395542.
Backbone
  Vector backbone: pCS2+
  Backbone size w/o insert (bp): 4095
  Vector type: Xenopus Expression
Growth in bacteria
  Bacterial resistance: Ampicillin, 100 μg/mL
  Growth temperature: 37°C
  Growth strain: DH5alpha
  Copy number: High Copy
Gene/Insert
  Gene/Insert name: mFZ8-CS2+ (alt names: FZD8; FZ8)
  Species: M. musculus (mouse)
  Insert size (bp): 2200
  Entrez Gene: Fzd8 (a.k.a. Fz8)
  Cloning method: Restriction Enzyme; 5′ cloning site EcoR1 (not destroyed); 3′ cloning site Xba1 (not destroyed)
  Sequencing primers: 5′ SP6
Terms and licenses: Academic/Nonprofit Terms; Industry Terms: Not Available to Industry
Depositor comments: Insert: 2.2 Kb EcoR1 (5') - XbaI (3') insert of mFZ8/pRK5 (Nathans) with engineered optimal kozak sequence. Plasmid History: Constructed by: Rebecca Bates/Randall Moon. Ref: Sheldahl et al., Current Biology, 9:695-698, 1999.
How to cite: XE97 mFZ8-CS2+ was a gift from Randall Moon (Addgene plasmid # 16800 ; http://n2t.net/addgene:16800 ; RRID:Addgene_16800)
